>Addgene plasmid #47660 | pAC-EsaR-EsaI | depositor partial sequence | sequence record 68163 | esaI-transcriptional terminator between BamHI and SalI sites in pAC-EsaR
GGATCCCGCGAGGGCCGCAGTAACTTTTAAGAGGAAATGGAATGCTGGAGCTGTTCGACGTTAGCTATGA
AGAACTGCAGACCACCCGTAGCGAAGAGCTGTACAAACTGCGCAAGAAAACCTTCTCTGACCGCCTGGGT
TGGGAAGTTATTTGCTCTCAGGGCATGGAATCCGACGAATTTGACGGTCCGGGCACCCGCTACATCCTGG
GTATCTGCGAAGGCCAGCTGGTATGTAGCGTTCGCTTCACCTCTCTGGATCGTCCGAATATGATCACCCA
CACCTTTCAGCATTGTTTCAGCGATGTCACTCTGCCAGCCTACGGCACCGAATCCTCTCGTTTCTTCGTG
GACAAAGCGCGTGCACGCGCCCTGCTGGGTGAACACTACCCGATCAGCCAGGTACTGTTCCTGGCGATGG
TGAACTGGGCGCAGAACAACGCTTACGGCAACATCTACACGATCGTTTCTCGTGCAATGCTGAAAATTCT
GACCCGCTCCGGCTGGCAAATCAAAGTGATTAAAGAAGCATTCCTGACCGAAAAAGAACGTATCTACCTG
CTGACTCTGCCGGCAGGCCAGGATGATAAACAGCAGCTGGGCGGTGATGTTGTGTCCCGTACCGGTTGCC
CTCCAGTGGCAGTTACCACTTGGCCGCTGACCCTGCCGGTGTAATAACTCGAGTCAGACTGGCTAATGCA
CCCAGTAAGGCAGCGGTATCATCAACAGGCTTACCCGTCTTACTGTCCCTAGTGCTTGGATTCTCACCAA
TAAAAAACGCCCGGCGGCAACCGAGCGTTCTGAACAAATCCAGATGTCGAC
