>Addgene plasmid #47660 | pAC-EsaR-EsaI | addgene partial sequence | sequence record 70368 | Tet-internal-R 5'-aaggagctgactgggttgaag-3'
TGGATTTGTTCAGAACGCTCGGTTGCCGCCGGGCGTTTTTTATTGGTGAGAATCCAAGCACTAGGGACAG
TAAGACGGGTAAGCCTGTTGATGATACCGCTGCCTTACTGGGTGCATTAGCCAGTCTGACTCGAGTTATT
ACACCGGCAGGGTCAGCGGCCAAGTGGTAACTGCCACTGGAGGGCAACCGGTACGGGACACAACATCACC
GCCCAGCTGCTGTTTATCATCCTGGCCTGCCGGCAGAGTCAGCAGGTAGATACGTTCTTTTTCGGTCAGG
AATGCTTCTTTAATCACTTTGATTTGCCAGCCGGAGCGGGTCAGAATTTTCAGCATTGCACGAGAAACGA
TCGTGTAGATGTTGCCGTAAGCGTTGTTCTGCGCCCAGTTCACCATCGCCAGGAACAGTACCTGGCTGAT
CGGGTAGTGTTCACCCAGCAGGGCGCGTGCACGCGCTTTGTCCACGAAGAAACGAGAGGATTCGGTGCCG
TAGGCTGGCAGAGTGACATCGCTGAAACAATGCTGAAAGGTGTGGGTGATCATATTCGGACGATCCAGAG
AGGTGAAGCGAACGCTACATACCAGCTGGCCTTCGCAGATACCCAGGATGTAGCGGGTGCCCGGACCGTC
AAATTCGTCGGATTCCATGCCCTGAGAGCAAATAACTTCCCAACCCAGGCGGTCAGAGAAGGTTTTCTTG
CGCAGTTTGTACAGCTCTTCGCTACGGGTGGTCTGCAGTTCTTCATAGCTAACGTCGAACAGCTCCAGCA
TTCCATTTCCTCTTAAAAGTTACTGCGGCCCTCGC
