>Addgene plasmid #47660 | pAC-EsaR-EsaI | addgene partial sequence | sequence record 70413 | p15A-F 5'-gattacgcgcagaccaaaac-3'
TTTCTAGACCAATACGCAAACCGCCTCTCCCCGCGCGTTGGCCGATTCATTAATGCAGCTGGCACGACAG
GTTTCCCGACTGGAAAGCGGGCAGTGAGCGCAACGCAATTAATGTGAGTTAGCTCACTCATTAGGCACCC
CAGGCTTTACACTTTATGCTTCCGGCTCGTATGTTGTGTGGAATTGTGAGCGGATAACAATTTCACACAG
GAAACATAAAGAGGAGAAAGGTACCCATGATGTTCTCTTTCTTCCTTGAAAACCAAACAATAACGGATAC
GCTTCAGACTTACATACAGAGAAAGTTATCTCCGCTGGGTAGTCCGGATTACGCTTACACTGTTGTGAGC
AAAAAAAATCCTTCAAATGTTCTGATTATTTCCAGTTATCCTGACGAATGGATTAGGTTATACCGCGCTA
ACAACTTTCAGCTGACCGATCCGGTTATTCTCACGGCCTTTAAACGCACCTCGCCGTTTGCCTGGGATGA
GAATATTACGCTGATGTCCGACCTGCGGTTCACCAAAATTTTCTCTTTATCCAAGCAATACAACATCGTT
AACGGCTTTACCTATGTCCTGCATGACCACATGAACAACCTTGCTCTGTTGTCCGTGATCATTAAAGGCA
ACGATCAGACTGCGCTGGAGCAACGCCTTGCTGCCGAACAGGGCACGATGCAGATGCTGCTGATTGATTT
TAACGAGCAGATGTACCGCCTGGCAGGCACCGAAGGTGAACGAGCCCCGGCGTTAAATCAGAGCGCGGAC
AAAACGATATTTTCCTCGCGTGAAAATGAGGTGTTGTACTGGGCGAGTAT
