[The description below was written by a language model from this plasmid's Addgene catalogue record.]
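Description:
pAC-EsaR-EsaI is a bacterial expression plasmid for synthetic biology work, built on the pAC-EsaR backbone and totalling about 5.3 kb. It is propagated in E. coli under chloramphenicol selection and is listed as high copy. The record does not name the origin of replication, and no feature table is provided, so element positions cannot be detailed.

The parent plasmid already carries esaR under the lac promoter (Plac). Into this, an 821 bp synthesized fragment was inserted between the BamHI and SalI sites immediately downstream of esaR, with both sites retained. The fragment contains a ribosome binding site, a codon-optimized esaI coding sequence of 636 bp, and a transcriptional terminator. Because esaI has its own ribosome binding site but sits behind esaR, the two genes appear to be arranged as an operon, co-transcribed from Plac and ended by the added terminator.

EsaR and EsaI form the quorum-sensing pair known from Pantoea stewartii. EsaI is an acyl-homoserine lactone synthase that produces the diffusible signal. EsaR is the cognate LuxR-type regulator, which binds its target DNA in the absence of signal and releases it when the signal accumulates. A cell carrying this plasmid therefore both makes and senses the signal, giving it a self-contained, cell-density-dependent regulatory module. According to the associated publication title, the construct belongs to work on engineering the esaR promoter for tunable quorum-sensing-dependent gene expression. It would presumably be paired with a separate reporter or output plasmid carrying an EsaR-responsive promoter, although the record does not describe that partner. Sequence details for the lac promoter and esaR are referred to the pAC-EsaR entry.
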