Addgene plasmid #47660: pAC-EsaR-EsaI
Purpose: esaI gene downstream of esaR in pAC-EsaR (CmR)
Depositing lab: Cynthia Collins. Depositing organization: Rensselaer Polytechnic Institute. Publication: Engineering the esaR Promoter for Tunable Quorum Sensing-Dependent Gene Expression. Shong J, Collins CH. ACS Synth Biol. 2013 Jul 23. 10.1021/sb4000433 PubMed 23879176.
Backbone
  Vector backbone: pAC-EsaR
  Backbone size w/o insert (bp): 4511
  Total vector size (bp): 5332
  Vector type: Bacterial Expression, Synthetic Biology
Growth in bacteria
  Bacterial resistance: Chloramphenicol, 25 μg/mL
  Growth temperature: 37°C
  Growth strain: DH5alpha
  Copy number: High Copy
Gene/Insert
  Gene/Insert name: esaI-term
  Insert size (bp): 821
  Promoter: Plac
  Cloning method: Restriction Enzyme; 5′ cloning site BamHI (not destroyed); 3′ cloning site SalI (not destroyed)
  Sequencing primers: 5′ tattacgctgatgtccggcctgc; 3′ gttgaaggctctcaagggcatcg
Resource information
  A portion of this plasmid was derived from a plasmid made by: A DNA fragment containing a ribosome binding site, codon-optimized esaI, and transcriptional terminator was commercially synthesized and cloned downstream of esaR between BamHI and SalI sites in pAC-EsaR.
Terms and licenses: Academic/Nonprofit Terms; Industry Terms: Not Available to Industry
Depositor comments: esaI is 636 bp and indicated as lowercase letters in the partial sequence (between BamHI and XhoI sites). See pAC-EsaR for lac promoter and esaR sequence information.
How to cite: pAC-EsaR-EsaI was a gift from Cynthia Collins (Addgene plasmid # 47660 ; http://n2t.net/addgene:47660 ; RRID:Addgene_47660)
